>Addgene plasmid #222461 | pCHW111118 | addgene full sequence | sequence record 454090 | Addgene NGS Result
GCCAGGAACCGTAAAAAGGCCGCGTTGCTGGCGTTTTTCCATAGGCTCCGCCCCCCTGACGAGCATCACA
AAAATCGACGCTCAAGTCAGAGGTGGCGAAACCCGACAGGACTATAAAGATACCAGGCGTTTCCCCCTGG
AAGCTCCCTCGTGCGCTCTCCTGTTCCGACCCTGCCGCTTACCGGATACCTGTCCGCCTTTCTCCCTTCG
GGAAGCGTGGCGCTTTCTCATAGCTCACGCTGTAGGTATCTCAGTTCGGTGTAGGTCGTTCGCTCCAAGC
TGGGCTGTGTGCACGAACCCCCCGTTCAGCCCGACCGCTGCGCCTTATCCGGTAACTATCGTCTTGAGTC
CAACCCGGTAAGACACGACTTATCGCCACTGGCAGCAGCCACTGGTAACAGGATTAGCAGAGCGAGGTAT
GTAGGCGGTGCTACAGAGTTCTTGAAGTGGTGGCCTAACTACGGCTACACTAGAAGAACAGTATTTGGTA
TCTGCGCTCTGCTGAAGCCAGTTACCTTCGGAAAAAGAGTTGGTAGCTCTTGATCCGGCAAACAAACCAC
CGCTGGTAGCGGTGGTTTTTTTGTTTGCAAGCAGCAGATTACGCGCAGAAAAAAAGGATCTCAAGAAGAT
CCTTTGATCTTTTCTACGGGGTCTGACGCTCAGTGGAACGAAAACTCACGTTAAGGGATTTTGGTCATGA
GATTATCAAAAAGGATCTTCACCTAGATCCTTTTAAATTAAAAATGAAGTTTTAAATCAATCTAAAGTAT
ATATGAGTAAACTTGGTCTGACAGTTACCAATGCTTAATCAGTGAGGCACCTATCTCAGCGATCTGTCTA
TTTCGTTCATCCATAGTTGCCTGACTCCCCGTCGTGTAGATAACTACGATACGGGAGGGCTTACCATCTG
GCCCCAGTGCTGCAATGATACCGCGAGAACCACGCTCACCGGCTCCAGATTTATCAGCAATAAACCAGCC
AGCCGGAAGGGCCGAGCGCAGAAGTGGTCCTGCAACTTTATCCGCCTCCATCCAGTCTATTAATTGTTGC
CGGGAAGCTAGAGTAAGTAGTTCGCCAGTTAATAGTTTGCGCAACGTTGTTGCCATTGCTACAGGCATCG
TGGTGTCACGCTCGTCGTTTGGTATGGCTTCATTCAGCTCCGGTTCCCAACGATCAAGGCGAGTTACATG
ATCCCCCATGTTGTGCAAAAAAGCGGTTAGCTCCTTCGGTCCTCCGATCGTTGTCAGAAGTAAGTTGGCC
GCAGTGTTATCACTCATGGTTATGGCAGCACTGCATAATTCTCTTACTGTCATGCCATCCGTAAGATGCT
TTTCTGTGACTGGTGAGTACTCAACCAAGTCATTCTGAGAATAGTGTATGCGGCGACCGAGTTGCTCTTG
CCCGGCGTCAATACGGGATAATACCGCGCCACATAGCAGAACTTTAAAAGTGCTCATCATTGGAAAACGT
TCTTCGGGGCGAAAACTCTCAAGGATCTTACCGCTGTTGAGATCCAGTTCGATGTAACCCACTCGTGCAC
CCAACTGATCTTCAGCATCTTTTACTTTCACCAGCGTTTCTGGGTGAGCAAAAACAGGAAGGCAAAATGC
CGCAAAAAAGGGAATAAGGGCGACACGGAAATGTTGAATACTCATACTCTTCCTTTTTCAATATTATTGA
AGCATTTATCAAGGTTATTGTCTCATGAGCGGATACATATTTGAATGTATTTAGAAAAATAAACAAATAG
GGGTTCCGCGCACGAATTGGCCAGCGCTGCCATTTTTGGGGTGAGGCCGTTCGCGGCCGAGGGGCGCAGC
CCCTGGGGGGATGGGAGGCCCGCGTTAGCGGGCCGGGAGGGTTCGAGAAGGGGGGGCACCCCCCTTCGGC
GTGCGCGGTCACGCGCACAGGGCGCAGCCCTGGTTAAAAACAAGGTTTATAAATATTGGTTTAAAAGCAG
GTTAAAAGACAGGTTAGCGGTGGCCGAAAAACGGGCGGAAACCCTTGCAAATGCTGGATTTTCTGCCTGT
GGACAGCCCCTCAAATGTCAATAGGTGCGCCCCTCATCTGTCAGCACTCTGCCCCTCAAGTGTCAAGGAT
CGCGCCCCTCATCTGTCAGTAGTCGCGCCCCTCAAGTGTCAATACCGCAGGGCACTTATCCCCAGGCTTG
TCCACATCATCTGTGGGAAACTCGCGTAAAATCAGGCGTTTTCGCCGATTTGCGAGGCTGGCCAGCTCCA
CGTCGCCGGCCGAAATCGAGCCTGCCCCTCATCTGTCAACGCCGCGCCGGGTGAGTCGGCCCCTCAAGTG
TCAACGTCCGCCCCTCATCTGTCAGTGAGGGCCAAGTTTTCCGCGAGGTATCCACAACGCCGGCGGCCGC
GGTGTCTCGCACACGGCTTCGACGGCGTTTCTGGCGCGTTTGCAGGGCCATAGACGGCCGCCAGCCCAGC
GGCGAGGGCAACCAGCCCGGTGAGCGTCGCAAAGGAGATCCTGATCTGACTGATGGGCTGCCTGTATCGA
GTGGTGATTTTGTGCCGAGCTGCCGGTCGGGGAGCTGTTGGCTGGCTGGTGGCAGGATATATTGTGGTGT
AAACAAATTGACGCTTAGACAACTTAATAACACATTGCGGACGTTTTTAATGTACTGGGGTGGATGCAGT
GGGCCCCACTCTGTGAAGACAAACTAGAATTCGAGCTCGGAGAGTGGTCTTGGGAGAGCGATGCGTCTTT
TCCGATGAACCGTTCCAGCAAAAAAGACTAAGCGATGCGTCTTTTCCGCTGAACCGTTCCAGCAAAAAAG
ACTAAGCGATGCGTCTTTTCCGCTGAACCGTTCCAGCAAAAAAGACTAGGAGAGCGATGCGTCTTTTCCG
CTGAACCGTTCCAGCAAAAAAGACTATCCCTACTGTTTATTTACAAGAGCGTACGGTTCAATCCCTGCCT
CCCCTGTAAAACTACCCTTTGAAAACCTCTCTTTCTTAATCTTTTCTTTGTAATTCCCCATGACCTAATA
ACTTCGTATAGCATACATTATACGAAGTTATATTAAGGGTTGAATGAAAACTAATCTTTTTCTCTTTCTC
ATCTTTTCACTTCTCCTATCATTATCCTCGGCCGAATTCGGAGGTGTGAGCAAGGGCGAGGAGGATAACA
TGGCCATCATCAAGGAGTTCATGCGCTTCAAGGTGCACATGGAGGGCTCCGTGAACGGCCACGAGTTCGA
GATCGAGGGCGAGGGCGAGGGCCGCCCCTACGAGGGCACCCAGACCGCCAAGCTGAAGGTGACCAAGGGT
GGCCCCCTGCCCTTCGCCTGGGACATCCTGTCCCCTCAGTTCATGTACGGCTCCAAGGCCTACGTGAAGC
ACCCCGCCGACATCCCCGACTACTTGAAGCTGTCCTTCCCCGAGTAATAGTGAGGCTTCAAGTGGGAGCG
CGTGATGAACTTCGAGGACGGCGGCGTGGTGACCGTGACCCAGGACTCCTCCCTGCAGGACGGCGAGTTC
ATCTACAAGGTGAAGCTGCGCGGCACCAACTTCCCCTCCGACGGCCCCGTAATGCAGAAGAAAACCATGG
GCTGGGAGGCCTCCTCCGAGCGGATGTACCCCGAGGACGGCGCCCTGAAGGGCGAGATCAAGCAGAGGCT
GAAGCTGAAGGACGGCGGCCACTACGACGCTGAGGTCAAGACCACCTACAAGGCCAAGAAGCCCGTGCAG
CTGCCCGGCGCCTACAACGTCAACATCAAGTTGGACATCACCTCCCACAACGAGGACTACACCATCGTGG
AACAGTACGAACGCGCCGAGGGCCGCCACTCCACCGGCGGCATGGACGAGCTGTACAAGGGTGGCCATGA
TGAGCTTTAAGCTTCTCTAGCTAGAGTCGATCGACAAGCTCGAGTTTCTCCATAATAATGTGTGAGTAGT
TCCCAGATAAGGGAATTAGGGTTCCTATAGGGTTTCGCTCATGTGTTGAGCATATAAGAAACCCTTAGTA
TGTATTTGTATTTGTAAAATACTTCTATCAATAAAATTTCTAATTCCTAAAACCAAAATCCAGTACTAAA
ATCCAGATCGCTGACCTAATAACTTCGTATAGCATACATTATACGAAGTTATATTAAGGGTTGCCATTGA
GACCCCGACTGGAAAGCGGGCAGTGAGCGCAACGCAATTAATGTGAGTTAGCTCACTCATTAGGCACCCC
AGGCTTTACACTTTATGCTTCCGGCTCGTATGTTGTGTGGAATTGTGAGCGGATAACAATTTCACACAGG
AAACAGCTATGACCATGATTACGCCAAGCTTGCATGCCTGCAGGTCGACTCTAGAGGATCCCCGGGTACC
GAGCTCGAATTCACTGGCCGTCGTTTTACAACGTCGTGACTGGGAAAACCCTGGCGTTACCCAACTTAAT
CGCCTTGCAGCACATCCCCCTTTCGCCAGCTGGCGTAATAGCGAAGAGGCCCGCACCGATCGCCCTTCCC
AACAGTTGCGCAGCCTGAATGGCGAATGGCGCCTGATGCGGTATTTTCTCCTTACGCATCTGTGCGGTAT
TTCACACCGCATATGGTGCACTCTCAGTACAATCTGCTCTGATGCCGCATAGTTAAGCCAGCCCCGACAC
CCGCCAACACCCGCTGACGCGCCCTGACGGGCTTGTCTGCTCCCGGCATCCGGGTCTCAGCTTGTCAAGC
AGATCGTTCAAACATTTGGCAATAAAGTTTCTTAAGATTGAATCCTGTTGCCGGTCTTGCGATGATTATC
ATATAATTTCTGTTGAATTACGTTAAGCATGTAATAATTAACATGTAATGCATGACGTTATTTATGAGAT
GGGTTTTTATGATTAGAGTCCCGCAATTATACATTTAATACGCGATAGAAAACAAAATATAGCGCGCAAA
CTAGGATAAATTATCGCGCGCGGTGTCATCTATGTTACTAGATCGACGCTTTACTTGTCTTCTGCACGAA
GTGGTTTAAACTATCAGTGTTTGACAGGATATATTGGCGGGTAAACCTAAGAGAAAAGAGCGTTTATTAG
AATAATCGGATATTTAAAAGGGCGTGAAAAGGTTTATCCGTTCGTCCATTTGTATGTGCATGCCAACCAC
AGGGTTCCCCAGATCAGGCGCTGGCTGCTGAACCCCCAGCCGGAACTGACCCCACAAGGCCCTAGCGTTT
GCAATGCACCAGGTCATCATTGACCCAGGCGTGTTCCACCAGGCCGCTGCCTCGCAACTCTTCGCAGGCT
TCGCCGACCTGCTCGCGCCACTTCTTCACGCGGGTGGAATCCGATCCGCACATGAGGCGGAAGGTTTCCA
GCTTGAGCGGGTACGGCTCCCGGTGCGAGCTGAAATAGTCGAACATCCGTCGGGCCGTCGGCGACAGCTT
GCGGTACTTCTCCCATATGAATTTCGTGTAGTGGTCGCCAGCAAACAGCACGACGATTTCCTCGTCGATC
AGGACCTGGCAACGGGACGTTTTCTTGCCACGGTCCAGGACGCGGAAGCGGTGCAGCAGCGACACCGATT
CCAGGTGCCCAACGCGGTCGGACGTGAAGCCCATCGCCGTCGCCTGTAGGCGCGACAGGCATTCCTCGGC
CTTCGTGTAATACCGGCCATTGATCGACCAGCCCAGGTCCTGGCAAAGCTCGTAGAACGTGAAGGTGATC
GGCTCGCCGATAGGGGTGCGCTTCGCGTACTCCAACACCTGCTGCCACACCAGTTCGTCATCGTCGGCCC
GCAGCTCGACGCCGGTGTAGGTGATCTTCACGTCCTTGTTGACGTGGAAAATGACCTTGTTTTGCAGCGC
CTCGCGCGGGATTTTCTTGTTGCGCGTGGTGAACAGGGCAGAGCGGGCCGTGTCGTTTGGCATCGCTCGC
ATCGTGTCCGGCCACGGCGCAATATCGAACAAGGAAAGCTGCATTTCCTTGATCTGCTGCTTCGTGTGTT
TCAGCAACGCGGCCTGCTTGGCCTCGCTGACCTGTTTTGCCAGGTCCTCGCCGGCGGTTTTTCGCTTCTT
GGTCGTCATAGTTCCTCGCGTGTCGATGGTCATCGACTTCGCCAAACCTGCCGCCTCCTGTTCAAGACGA
CGCGAACGCTCCACGGCGGCCGATGGCGCGGGCAGGGCAGGGGGAGCCAGTTGCACGCTGTCGCGCTCGA
TCTTGGCCGTAGCTTGCTGGACCATCGAGCCGACGGACTGGAAGGTTTCGCGGGGCGCACGCATGACGGT
GCGGCTTGCGATGGTTTCGGCATCCTCGGCGGAAAACCCCGCGTCGATCAGTTCTTGCCTGTATGCCTTC
CGGTCAAACGTCCGATTCATTCACCCTCCTTGCGGGATTGCCCCGACTCACGCCGGGGCAATGTGCCCTT
ATTCCTGATTTGACCCGCCTGGTGCCTTGGTGTCCAGATAATCCACCTTATCGGCAATGAAGTCGGTCCC
GTAGACCGTCTGGCCGTCCTTCTCGTACTTGGTATTCCGAATCTTGCCCTGCACGAATACCAGCGACCCC
TTGCCCAAATACTTGCCGTGGGCCTCGGCCTGAGAGCCAAAACACTTGATGCGGAAGAAGTCGGTGCGCT
CCTGCTTGTCGCCGGCATCGTTGCGCCACATCTAGGATCT
Features (pLannotate 1.2.2; 24 found; start..end, strand, type, name):
     36..624     -  rep_origin     ori: high-copy-number ColE1/pMB1/pBR322/pUC origin of replication
    795..1655    -  CDS            AmpR: β-lactamase; bla; confers resistance to ampicillin, carbenicillin, and related antibiotics
   1656..1760    -  promoter       AmpR promoter: bla
   1847..2478    -  rep_origin     oriV: incP origin of replication
   2570..2594    +  misc_feature   LB T-DNA repeat: left border repeat from nopaline C58 T-DNA
   2715..2760    +  promoter       CUP1 promoter (fragment): S. cerevisiae CUP1; inducible metallothionein promoter, regulated by Cu2+
   2761..2804    +  promoter       CUP1 promoter (fragment): S. cerevisiae CUP1; inducible metallothionein promoter, regulated by Cu2+
   2805..2848    +  promoter       CUP1 promoter (fragment): S. cerevisiae CUP1; inducible metallothionein promoter, regulated by Cu2+
   2851..2896    +  promoter       CUP1 promoter (fragment): S. cerevisiae CUP1; inducible metallothionein promoter, regulated by Cu2+
   3008..3041    +  protein_bind   loxP: Cre-mediated recombination occurs in the 8-bp core sequence (GCATACAT). Cre recombinase
   3054..3116    +  CDS            CHI-B (fragment): CHIB_ARATH - Also known as PR3. Experimental evidence at protein level: Swiss-Prot protein existence level 1. Defense against chitin-containing fungal pathogens. Seems particularly implicated in resistance to jasmonate-inducing pathogens such as A.brassicicola. In vitro antifungal activity against T.reesei, but not against A.solani, F.oxysporum, S.sclerotiorum, G.graminis and P.megasperma. From Arabidopsis thaliana (Mouse-ear cress).
   3126..3839    +  CDS            mCherry: monomeric derivative of DsRed fluorescent protein (Shaner et al., 2004) mammalian codon-optimized
   3895..4069    +  polyA_signal   CaMV poly(A) signal: cauliflower mosaic virus polyadenylation signal
   4079..4112    +  protein_bind   loxP: Cre-mediated recombination occurs in the 8-bp core sequence (GCATACAT). Cre recombinase
   4169..4190    +  protein_bind   CAP binding site: CAP binding activates transcription in the presence of cAMP. E. coli catabolite activator protein
   4205..4235    +  promoter       lac promoter: promoter for the E. coli lac operon
   4243..4259    +  protein_bind   lac operator: The lac repressor binds to the lac operator to inhibit transcription in E. coli. This inhibition can be relieved by adding lactose or isopropyl-β-D-thiogalactopyranoside (IPTG). lac repressor encoded by lacI
   4296..4352    -  misc_feature   MCS: pUC18/19 multiple cloning site
   4349..4506    +  CDS            lacZα (fragment): LacZα fragment of β-galactosidase; lacZ fragment
   4512..4611    -  misc_feature   bom (fragment): basis of mobility region from pBR322
   4692..4944    +  terminator     NOS terminator: nopaline synthase terminator and poly(A) signal
   4992..5016    +  misc_feature   RB T-DNA repeat: right border repeat from nopaline C58 T-DNA
   5128..5148    -  CDS            TetR (fragment): tetracycline resistance regulatory protein; tetR
   5175..6320    -  CDS            trfA: TRFA_ECOLX - Experimental evidence at protein level: Swiss-Prot protein existence level 1. Also involved in plasmid copy number control, promoting intermolecular coupling of protein bound iterons at oriV, which inhibits replication initiation. From Escherichia coli.
