[The description below was written by a language model from this plasmid's Addgene catalogue record and pLannotate feature annotations shown in this document.]
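Description:
pCHW111118 is a Golden Gate (MoClo-style) Level 1 acceptor for Position 3, built on the pICH47751 backbone and intended for plant expression and synthetic biology work. It is a binary vector of about 6.6 kb. A high-copy ColE1/pUC-type origin supports propagation in E. coli, while the incP oriV together with trfA provides broad-host-range replication of the kind used for maintenance in Agrobacterium. Selection is by ampicillin resistance (β-lactamase). The payload lies between nopaline-type left and right T-DNA border repeats, so it can be delivered into plant cells by Agrobacterium-mediated transfer. The associated publication describes transient expression in Nicotiana benthamiana.

The vector carries no gene of interest and is recorded as an empty backbone with a pre-assembled regulatory framework, CBS4-CMV1::LoxP-mCherry-stop-LacZ::nosT. The promoter combines four tandem copper-responsive binding sites, annotated as CUP1 promoter fragments, with a Cucumber Mosaic Virus-derived promoter element. Downstream, two loxP sites in the same orientation flank an mCherry coding sequence, which is preceded by a short fragment matching Arabidopsis basic chitinase, and a CaMV polyadenylation signal that acts as a transcriptional stop. After the second loxP comes a bacterial lac promoter/lacZα cassette, the replaceable dropout marker into which an insert is cloned using CCAT and GCTT overhangs, allowing blue/white screening. A NOS terminator follows.

Once a coding sequence replaces lacZα, copper-induced transcription should yield only mCherry until Cre recombinase excises the floxed reporter-stop cassette and places the insert directly under the promoter. This fits the depositors' tightly regulated, copper-inducible, Cre-gated expression system.
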