Addgene plasmid #222461: pCHW111118
Purpose: (Empty Backbone) Level 1 acceptor, Position 3 containing CBS4-CMV1::LoxP-mCherry-stop-LacZ::nosT.
Depositing lab: Chih-Hang Wu. Depositing organization: Institute of Plant and Microbial Biology, Academia Sinica. Publication: Development of a tightly regulated copper-inducible transient gene expression system in Nicotiana benthamiana incorporating a suicide exon and Cre recombinase. Chiang BJ, Lin KY, Chen YF, Huang CY, Goh FJ, Huang LT, Chen LH, Wu CH. New Phytol. 2024 Oct;244(1):318-331. doi: 10.1111/nph.20021. Epub 2024 Jul 30. PubMed 39081031.
Backbone
  Vector backbone: pICH47751
  Vector type: Plant Expression, Synthetic Biology
Growth in bacteria
  Bacterial resistance: Ampicillin, 100 μg/mL
  Growth temperature: 37°C
  Growth strain: DH5alpha
  Copy number: High Copy
Gene/Insert
  Gene/Insert name: None
  Mutation: no
  Promoter: CBS4-CMV1 (Cucumber Mosaic Virus)
  Cloning method: Golden Gate
  Sequencing primers: 5′ n/a
Terms and licenses: Academic/Nonprofit Terms; Industry Terms: Not Available to Industry
Depositor comments: Contains CBS4-CMV1::LoxP-mCherry-stop-LacZ::nosT. Overhangs for insert: CCAT-GCTT. Please visit https://doi.org/10.1101/2024.03.23.586378 for bioRxiv preprint.
How to cite: pCHW111118 was a gift from Chih-Hang Wu (Addgene plasmid # 222461 ; http://n2t.net/addgene:222461 ; RRID:Addgene_222461)
